>Addgene plasmid #43528 | III-ATCC | depositor partial sequence | sequence record 58793 | III-ATCC sequence 426 bps
CGTCTCGGCTCACCCCAGAGCAGGTCGTGGCAATCGCCTCCAACATTGGCGGGAAACAGGCACTCGAGAC
TGTCCAGCGCCTGCTTCCCGTGCTGTGCCAAGCGCACGGACTCACCCCAGAGCAGGTCGTGGCCATTGCC
TCGAATGGAGGGGGCAAACAGGCGTTGGAAACCGTACAACGATTGCTGCCGGTGCTGTGCCAAGCGCACG
GCCTCACCCCAGAGCAGGTCGTGGCGATCGCAAGCCACGACGGAGGAAAGCAAGCCTTGGAAACAGTACA
GAGGCTGTTGCCTGTGCTGTGCCAAGCGCACGGATTAACCCCAGAGCAGGTCGTGGCGATCGCAAGCCAC
GACGGAGGAAAGCAAGCCTTGGAAACAGTACAGAGGCTGTTGCCTGTGCTGTGCCAAGCGCACGGACTCA
GAGACG
