>Addgene plasmid #43528 | III-ATCC | addgene partial sequence | sequence record 61468 | M13-F20 5'-TGTAAAACGACGGCCAGT-3'
GGGCGATTGGGCCCTCTGATGCATGCTCGAGCGGCCGCCAGTGTGATGGATATCTGCAGAATTCGCCCTT
GATGCCGTCCTAGCGCGTCTCGGCTCACCCCAGAGCAGGTCGTGGCAATCGCCTCCAACATTGGCGGGAA
ACAGGCACTCGAGACTGTCCAGCGCCTGCTTCCCGTGCTGTGCCAAGCGCACGGACTCACCCCAGAGCAG
GTCGTGGCCATTGCCTCGAATGGAGGGGGCAAACAGGCGTTGGAAACCGTACAACGATTGCTGCCGGTGC
TGTGCCAAGCGCACGGCCTCACCCCAGAGCAGGTCGTGGCGATCGCAAGCCACGACGGAGGAAAGCAAGC
CTTGGAAACAGTACAGAGGCTGTTGCCTGTGCTGTGCCAAGCGCACGGATTAACCCCAGAGCAGGTCGTG
GCGATCGCAAGCCACGACGGAGGAAAGCAAGCCTTGGAAACAGTACAGAGGCTGTTGCCTGTGCTGTGCC
AAGCGCACGGACTCAGAGACGTGGGCACAGGAAAGATACTTAAGGGCGAATTCCAGCACACTGGCGGCCG
TTACTAGTGGATCCGAGCTCGGTACCAAGCTTGATGCATAGCTTGAGTATTCTATAGTGTCACCTAAATA
GCTTGGCGTAATCATGGTCATAGCTGTTTCCTGTGTGAAATTGTTATCCGCTCACAATTCCACACAACAT
ACGAGCCGGAAGCATAAAGTGTAAAGCCTGGGGTGCCTAATGAGTGAGCTAACTCACATTAATTGCGTTG
CGCTCACTGCCCGCTTTCCAGTCGGGAAACCTGTCGTGCCAGCTGCATTAATGAATCGGCCAACGCGCGG
GGAGAGGCG
