[The description below was written by a language model from this plasmid's Addgene catalogue record.]
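Description:
III-ATCC is a bacterial cloning plasmid built on the commercial pCRII-TOPO backbone (about 4 kb without insert), into which a 426 bp synthetic insert was placed by TOPO cloning. It is a high-copy plasmid propagated in E. coli and carries both ampicillin and kanamycin resistance, consistent with the dual markers of the pCRII-TOPO vector. The insert is flanked by the backbone's T7 and M13 reverse priming sites, which are listed as the sequencing primers. No feature table is supplied, so individual elements of the backbone beyond these catalogue fields are not documented here.

The record gives the insert only the same name as the plasmid and does not describe its content explicitly. The associated publication describes a TALEN genome-editing system for generating human stem cell-based disease models. In that context the name suggests a component of a modular TALE repeat assembly library, with "ATCC" plausibly denoting a four-base DNA recognition specificity and "III" a position within an ordered assembly. The insert size is roughly in line with four TAL effector repeats. This reading is an inference from the name, size and publication rather than something stated in the record. The plasmid has no recorded mammalian promoter or expression elements and is classed purely as a cloning vector. It is therefore best understood as a storage and source plasmid for a synthetic building block to be excised or amplified and assembled into full-length TALEN constructs, not as a construct used directly in cells.
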