Addgene plasmid #43528: III-ATCC
Depositing lab: Chad Cowan & Kiran Musunuru. Depositing organization: Harvard University. Publication: A TALEN Genome-Editing System for Generating Human Stem Cell-Based Disease Models. Ding Q, Lee YK, Schaefer EA, Peters DT, Veres A, Kim K, Kuperwasser N, Motola DL, Meissner TB, Hendriks WT, Trevisan M, Gupta RM, Moisan A, Banks E, Friesen M, Schinzel RT, Xia F, Tang A, Xia Y, Figueroa E, Wann A, Ahfeldt T, Daheron L, Zhang F, Rubin LL, Peng LF, Chung RT, Musunuru K, Cowan CA. Cell Stem Cell. 2012 Dec 12. pii: S1934-5909(12)00645-5. doi: 10.1016/j.stem.2012.11.011. PubMed 23246482.
Backbone
  Vector backbone: pCRII-TOPO
  Backbone manufacturer: Invitrogen
  Backbone size w/o insert (bp): 3973
  Vector type: Bacterial Cloning
Growth in bacteria
  Bacterial resistance: Ampicillin and Kanamycin, 100 & 50 μg/mL
  Growth temperature: 37°C
  Growth strain: Top10
  Copy number: High Copy
Gene/Insert
  Gene/Insert name: III-ATCC
  Species: Synthetic
  Insert size (bp): 426
  Cloning method: TOPO Cloning
  Sequencing primers: 5′ T7; 3′ M13-rev
Terms and licenses: Academic/Nonprofit Terms; Industry Terms: Not Available to Industry
How to cite: III-ATCC was a gift from Chad Cowan & Kiran Musunuru (Addgene plasmid # 43528 ; http://n2t.net/addgene:43528 ; RRID:Addgene_43528)
